>Addgene plasmid #184013 | pcDNA-Prom1 D-1 | addgene full sequence | sequence record 362422 | Addgene NGS Result
CAAAAATTTAACGCGAATTAATTCTGTGGAATGTGTGTCAGTTAGGGTGTGGAAAGTCCCCAGGCTCCCC
AGCAGGCAGAAGTATGCAAAGCATGCATCTCAATTAGTCAGCAACCAGGTGTGGAAAGTCCCCAGGCTCC
CCAGCAGGCAGAAGTATGCAAAGCATGCATCTCAATTAGTCAGCAACCATAGTCCCGCCCCTAACTCCGC
CCATCCCGCCCCTAACTCCGCCCAGTTCCGCCCATTCTCCGCCCCATGGCTGACTAATTTTTTTTATTTA
TGCAGAGGCCGAGGCCGCCTCTGCCTCTGAGCTATTCCAGAAGTAGTGAGGAGGCTTTTTTGGAGGCCTA
GGCTTTTGCAAAAAGCTCCCGGGAGCTTGTATATCCATTTTCGGATCTGATCAAGAGACAGGATGAGGAT
CGTTTCGCATGATTGAACAAGATGGATTGCACGCAGGTTCTCCGGCCGCTTGGGTGGAGAGGCTATTCGG
CTATGACTGGGCACAACAGACAATCGGCTGCTCTGATGCCGCCGTGTTCCGGCTGTCAGCGCAGGGGCGC
CCGGTTCTTTTTGTCAAGACCGACCTGTCCGGTGCCCTGAATGAACTGCAGGACGAGGCAGCGCGGCTAT
CGTGGCTGGCCACGACGGGCGTTCCTTGCGCAGCTGTGCTCGACGTTGTCACTGAAGCGGGAAGGGACTG
GCTGCTATTGGGCGAAGTGCCGGGGCAGGATCTCCTGTCATCTCACCTTGCTCCTGCCGAGAAAGTATCC
ATCATGGCTGATGCAATGCGGCGGCTGCATACGCTTGATCCGGCTACCTGCCCATTCGACCACCAAGCGA
AACATCGCATCGAGCGAGCACGTACTCGGATGGAAGCCGGTCTTGTCGATCAGGATGATCTGGACGAAGA
GCATCAGGGGCTCGCGCCAGCCGAACTGTTCGCCAGGCTCAAGGCGCGCATGCCCGACGGCGAGGATCTC
GTCGTGACCCATGGCGATGCCTGCTTGCCGAATATCATGGTGGAAAATGGCCGCTTTTCTGGATTCATCG
ACTGTGGCCGGCTGGGTGTGGCGGACCGCTATCAGGACATAGCGTTGGCTACCCGTGATATTGCTGAAGA
GCTTGGCGGCGAATGGGCTGACCGCTTCCTCGTGCTTTACGGTATCGCCGCTCCCGATTCGCAGCGCATC
GCCTTCTATCGCCTTCTTGACGAGTTCTTCTGAGCGGGACTCTGGGGTTCGAAATGACCGACCAAGCGAC
GCCCAACCTGCCATCACGAGATTTCGATTCCACCGCCGCCTTCTATGAAAGGTTGGGCTTCGGAATCGTT
TTCCGGGACGCCGGCTGGATGATCCTCCAGCGCGGGGATCTCATGCTGGAGTTCTTCGCCCACCCCAACT
TGTTTATTGCAGCTTATAATGGTTACAAATAAAGCAATAGCATCACAAATTTCACAAATAAAGCATTTTT
TTCACTGCATTCTAGTTGTGGTTTGTCCAAACTCATCAATGTATCTTATCATGTCTGTATACCGTCGACC
TCTAGCTAGAGCTTGGCGTAATCATGGTCATAGCTGTTTCCTGTGTGAAATTGTTATCCGCTCACAATTC
CACACAACATACGAGCCGGAAGCATAAAGTGTAAAGCCTGGGGTGCCTAATGAGTGAGCTAACTCACATT
AATTGCGTTGCGCTCACTGCCCGCTTTCCAGTCGGGAAACCTGTCGTGCCAGCTGCATTAATGAATCGGC
CAACGCGCGGGGAGAGGCGGTTTGCGTATTGGGCGCTCTTCCGCTTCCTCGCTCACTGACTCGCTGCGCT
CGGTCGTTCGGCTGCGGCGAGCGGTATCAGCTCACTCAAAGGCGGTAATACGGTTATCCACAGAATCAGG
GGATAACGCAGGAAAGAACATGTGAGCAAAAGGCCAGCAAAAGGCCAGGAACCGTAAAAAGGCCGCGTTG
CTGGCGTTTTTCCATAGGCTCCGCCCCCCTGACGAGCATCACAAAAATCGACGCTCAAGTCAGAGGTGGC
GAAACCCGACAGGACTATAAAGATACCAGGCGTTTCCCCCTGGAAGCTCCCTCGTGCGCTCTCCTGTTCC
GACCCTGCCGCTTACCGGATACCTGTCCGCCTTTCTCCCTTCGGGAAGCGTGGCGCTTTCTCATAGCTCA
CGCTGTAGGTATCTCAGTTCGGTGTAGGTCGTTCGCTCCAAGCTGGGCTGTGTGCACGAACCCCCCGTTC
AGCCCGACCGCTGCGCCTTATCCGGTAACTATCGTCTTGAGTCCAACCCGGTAAGACACGACTTATCGCC
ACTGGCAGCAGCCACTGGTAACAGGATTAGCAGAGCGAGGTATGTAGGCGGTGCTACAGAGTTCTTGAAG
TGGTGGCCTAACTACGGCTACACTAGAAGAACAGTATTTGGTATCTGCGCTCTGCTGAAGCCAGTTACCT
TCGGAAAAAGAGTTGGTAGCTCTTGATCCGGCAAACAAACCACCGCTGGTAGCGGTGGTTTTTTTGTTTG
CAAGCAGCAGATTACGCGCAGAAAAAAAGGATCTCAAGAAGATCCTTTGATCTTTTCTACGGGGTCTGAC
GCTCAGTGGAACGAAAACTCACGTTAAGGGATTTTGGTCATGAGATTATCAAAAAGGATCTTCACCTAGA
TCCTTTTAAATTAAAAATGAAGTTTTAAATCAATCTAAAGTATATATGAGTAAACTTGGTCTGACAGTTA
CCAATGCTTAATCAGTGAGGCACCTATCTCAGCGATCTGTCTATTTCGTTCATCCATAGTTGCCTGACTC
CCCGTCGTGTAGATAACTACGATACGGGAGGGCTTACCATCTGGCCCCAGTGCTGCAATGATACCGCGAG
ACCCACGCTCACCGGCTCCAGATTTATCAGCAATAAACCAGCCAGCCGGAAGGGCCGAGCGCAGAAGTGG
TCCTGCAACTTTATCCGCCTCCATCCAGTCTATTAATTGTTGCCGGGAAGCTAGAGTAAGTAGTTCGCCA
GTTAATAGTTTGCGCAACGTTGTTGCCATTGCTACAGGCATCGTGGTGTCACGCTCGTCGTTTGGTATGG
CTTCATTCAGCTCCGGTTCCCAACGATCAAGGCGAGTTACATGATCCCCCATGTTGTGCAAAAAAGCGGT
TAGCTCCTTCGGTCCTCCGATCGTTGTCAGAAGTAAGTTGGCCGCAGTGTTATCACTCATGGTTATGGCA
GCACTGCATAATTCTCTTACTGTCATGCCATCCGTAAGATGCTTTTCTGTGACTGGTGAGTACTCAACCA
AGTCATTCTGAGAATAGTGTATGCGGCGACCGAGTTGCTCTTGCCCGGCGTCAATACGGGATAATACCGC
GCCACATAGCAGAACTTTAAAAGTGCTCATCATTGGAAAACGTTCTTCGGGGCGAAAACTCTCAAGGATC
TTACCGCTGTTGAGATCCAGTTCGATGTAACCCACTCGTGCACCCAACTGATCTTCAGCATCTTTTACTT
TCACCAGCGTTTCTGGGTGAGCAAAAACAGGAAGGCAAAATGCCGCAAAAAAGGGAATAAGGGCGACACG
GAAATGTTGAATACTCATACTCTTCCTTTTTCAATATTATTGAAGCATTTATCAGGGTTATTGTCTCATG
AGCGGATACATATTTGAATGTATTTAGAAAAATAAACAAATAGGGGTTCCGCGCACATTTCCCCGAAAAG
TGCCACCTGACGTCGACGGATCGGGAGATCTCCCGATCCCCTATGGTGCACTCTCAGTACAATCTGCTCT
GATGCCGCATAGTTAAGCCAGTATCTGCTCCCTGCTTGTGTGTTGGAGGTCGCTGAGTAGTGCGCGAGCA
AAATTTAAGCTACAACAAGGCAAGGCTTGACCGACAATTGCATGAAGAATCTGCTTAGGGTTAGGCGTTT
TGCGCTGCTTCGCGATGTACGGGCCAGATATACGCGTTGACATTGATTATTGACTAGTTATTAATAGTAA
TCAATTACGGGGTCATTAGTTCATAGCCCATATATGGAGTTCCGCGTTACATAACTTACGGTAAATGGCC
CGCCTGGCTGACCGCCCAACGACCCCCGCCCATTGACGTCAATAATGACGTATGTTCCCATAGTAACGCC
AATAGGGACTTTCCATTGACGTCAATGGGTGGAGTATTTACGGTAAACTGCCCACTTGGCAGTACATCAA
GTGTATCATATGCCAAGTACGCCCCCTATTGACGTCAATGACGGTAAATGGCCCGCCTGGCATTATGCCC
AGTACATGACCTTATGGGACTTTCCTACTTGGCAGTACATCTACGTATTAGTCATCGCTATTACCATGGT
GATGCGGTTTTGGCAGTACATCAATGGGCGTGGATAGCGGTTTGACTCACGGGGATTTCCAAGTCTCCAC
CCCATTGACGTCAATGGGAGTTTGTTTTGGCACCAAAATCAACGGGACTTTCCAAAATGTCGTAACAACT
CCGCCCCATTGACGCAAATGGGCGGTAGGCGTGTACGGTGGGAGGTCTATATAAGCAGAGCTCTCTGGCT
AACTAGAGAACCCACTGCTTACTGGCTTATCGAAATTAATACGACTCACTATAGGGAGACCCAAGCTGGG
CCACCATGGCTCTCGTCTTCAGTGCCCTGCTGTTACTGGGGCTGTGTGGAAAGATCTCTTCAGAAGGTCA
GCCTGCATTCCATAACACTCCTGGGGCTATGAATTATGAATTGCCTACCACCAAATATGAGACCCAAGAT
ACCTTCAATGCTGGGATTGTTGGCCCTCTCTACAAAATGGTGCACATCTTCCTCAACGTGGTCCAGCCGA
ATGACTTCCCTCTAGATTTGATCAAAAAACTCATACAGAACAAGAACTTTGACATCTCAGTTGATTCCAA
GGAGCCAGAAATCATAGTCTTGGCTCTGAAGATTGCCCTCTATGAGATCGGAGTCCTTATCTGCGCCATC
CTGGGACTGCTGTTCATTATCCTCATGCCTCTGGTGGGCTGCTTCTTTTGTATGTGCCGTTGCTGCAACA
AATGCGGCGGAGAGATGCACCAGCGGCAGAAGCAGAATGCGCCATGCAGGAGGAAGTGCTTGGGCCTCTC
CCTCCTGGTGATTTGTCTGCTCATGAGCCTTGGCATTATATATGGCTTTGTGGCTAACCAGCAGACCAGG
ACTCGGATCAAAGGGACCCAGAAACTGGCAAAGAGCAATTTCAGAGACTTTCAAACACTCCTGACTGAAA
CACCAAAGCAAATTGACTATGTAGTGGAGCAGTACACCAACACCAAGAACAAGGCATTCTCAGACCTGGA
TGGCATCGGCTCCGTGCTGGGAGGCAGAATAAAGGACCAACTAAAACCCAAAGTAACTCCTGTCCTCGAA
GAGATTAAGGCCATGGCGACAGCCATCAAACAGACCAAGGATGCCCTGCAGAACATGAGCAGCAGCCTGA
AAAGTCTCCAAGATGCAGCCACCCAGCTCAATACCAACCTGAGCTCTGTGAGAAACAGCATCGAGAATTC
GCTCAGCAGCAGTGACTGTACCTCAGATCCAGCCAGCAAGATCTGCGATAGCATCAGACCAAGCCTAAGC
AGTCTGGGGAGCAGCCTCAATTCAAGTCAGCTCCCATCAGTGGATAGAGAACTCAACACTGTTACTGAAG
TCGACAAAACTGATCTGGAGAGCCTCGTCAAAAGGGGGTATACGACAATTGATGAAATACCCAATACAAT
ACAAAACCAAACTGTGGATGTCATCAAAGACGTCAAAAATACCTTGGACTCCATTAGCTCCAACATTAAG
GACATGAGCCAAAGTATTCCTATTGAGGATATGCTGTTACAGGTCTCCCATTACCTTAATAACAGCAACA
GATACTTAAACCAGGAGCTGCCCAAGCTGGAAGAATATGACTCGTACTGGTGGCTGGGTGGCTTGATTGT
CTGCTTTCTGCTGACTCTCATTGTGACCTTCTTTTTCCTGGGCTTGCTGTGTGGTGTGTTTGGCTATGAC
AAGCATGCCACCCCAACTAGAAGAGGCTGTGTGTCCAACACTGGAGGCATCTTCCTCATGGCTGGGGTTG
GATTCGGCTTCCTTTTTTGCTGGATATTGATGATCCTTGTGGTTCTTACGTTTGTTGTTGGTGCAAATGT
GGAAAAGTTGCTCTGCGAACCTTATGAAAACAAGAAATTATTACAGGTTTTGGACACTCCCTATCTGCTC
AAGGAACAATGGCAATTTTATCTTTCTGGCATGCTATTCAATAACCCAGACATTAACATGACCTTTGAGC
AAGTCTACAGGGATTGCAAAAGAGGTCGAGGTATATATGCTGCTTTTCAGCTTGAGAATGTCGTCAACGT
CAGTGATCATTTCAACATTGACCAGATTTCTGAAAACATAAATACGGAGTTGGAAAACCTGAATGTGAAC
ATTGATAGCATTGAACTGTTGGATAACACAGGAAGGAAGAGCCTCGAGGACTTTGCACATTCTGGGATAG
ATACAATCGATTATTCCACATACTTGAAGGAGACTGAGAAATCCCCTACTGAAGTGAATCTGCTGACATT
TGCCTCTACCCTGGAAGCAAAAGCAAACCAGTTGCCTGAAGGAAAGCTGAAACAGGCCTTCTTACTGGAT
GTACAGAATATAAGAGCCATCCACCAGGTCTGGACCCTCCAGCAAACAAGCAACAAGTTGCCGGAGAAAG
TGAAGAAGATCCTTGCCTCTTTGGACTCTGTTCAGCATTTCCTCACCAATAACGTTTCCCTCATCGTTAT
CGGGGAAACGAAGAAGTTTGGGAAAACAATACTAGGCTACTTTGAACATTATCTGCACTGGGTCTTTTAT
GCCATCACAGAGAAGATGACATCCTGCAAACCCATGGCCACCGCGATGGACTCTGCTGTTAATGGCATTC
TGTGTGGCTATGTTGCGGACCCTCTGAATTTGTTCTGGTTCGGCATAGGGAAAGCCACGGTGCTCTTACT
TCCGGCTGTAATCATTGCTATCAAGCTGGCCAAGTACTATCGCAGGATGGATTCAGAGGATGTATACGAC
GACCCGTCTCGATACGACTACAAAGACGATGACGACAAGTGAGTCTAGAGGGCCCGTTTAAACCCGCTGA
TCAGCCTCGACTGTGCCTTCTAGTTGCCAGCCATCTGTTGTTTGCCCCTCCCCCGTGCCTTCCTTGACCC
TGGAAGGTGCCACTCCCACTGTCCTTTCCTAATAAAATGAGGAAATTGCATCGCATTGTCTGAGTAGGTG
TCATTCTATTCTGGGGGGTGGGGTGGGGCAGGACAGCAAGGGGGAGGATTGGGAAGACAATAGCAGGCAT
GCTGGGGATGCGGTGGGCTCTATGGCTTCTGAGGCGGAAAGAACCAGCTGGGGCTCTAGGGGGTATCCCC
[124 nt withheld, positions 7421-7544]
C
[91 nt withheld, positions 7546-7636]
A
[49 nt withheld, positions 7638-7686]
CCTTTGACGTTGGAGTCCACGTTCTTT
[37 nt withheld, positions 7714-7750]
ACCCTATCTCGGTCTATTCTTTTGATTTATAAGGGATTTTGCCGATTTCGGCCTATTGGTTAAAAAATGA
GCTGATTTAA
Features (pLannotate 1.2.2; 20 found; start..end, strand, type, name):
     33..362     +  promoter       SV40 promoter: SV40 enhancer and early promoter
    429..1220    +  CDS            neo: KKA2_KLEPN - Also known as kan, nptII. Experimental evidence at protein level: Swiss-Prot protein existence level 1. Resistance to kanamycin, neomycin, paromomycin, ribostamycin, butirosin and gentamicin B. From Klebsiella pneumoniae.
   1244..1402    +  CDS            ble (fragment): BLE_KLEPN - Experimental evidence at protein level: Swiss-Prot protein existence level 1. Binding protein with a strong affinity to the bleomycin family of antibiotics. Binds to CL990; an antimitotic-antibiotic compound. From Klebsiella pneumoniae.
   1397..1518    +  polyA_signal   SV40 poly(A) signal: SV40 polyadenylation signal
   1591..1607    -  protein_bind   lac operator: The lac repressor binds to the lac operator to inhibit transcription in E. coli. This inhibition can be relieved by adding lactose or isopropyl-β-D-thiogalactopyranoside (IPTG). lac repressor encoded by lacI
   1615..1645    -  promoter       lac promoter: promoter for the E. coli lac operon
   1660..1681    -  protein_bind   CAP binding site: CAP binding activates transcription in the presence of cAMP. E. coli catabolite activator protein
   1694..1786    -  CDS            lacI (fragment): lac repressor; lacI; The lac repressor binds to the lac operator to inhibit transcription in E. coli. This inhibition can be relieved by adding lactose or isopropyl-β-D-thiogalactopyranoside (IPTG).
   1969..2557    -  rep_origin     ori: high-copy-number ColE1/pMB1/pBR322/pUC origin of replication
   2728..3588    -  CDS            AmpR: β-lactamase; bla; confers resistance to ampicillin, carbenicillin, and related antibiotics
   3589..3693    -  promoter       AmpR promoter: bla
   3752..3804    -  misc_feature   bom (fragment): basis of mobility region from pBR322
   3959..4338    +  enhancer       CMV enhancer: human cytomegalovirus immediate early enhancer
   4339..4542    +  promoter       CMV promoter: human cytomegalovirus (CMV) immediate early promoter
   4538..4571    +  LTR            5' LTR (truncated) (fragment): truncated 5' long terminal repeat (LTR) from HIV-1
   4587..4605    +  promoter       T7 promoter: promoter for bacteriophage T7 RNA polymerase
   4626..7073    +  CDS            Prom1 (fragment): PROM1_MOUSE - Also known as Prom, Proml1. Experimental evidence at protein level: Swiss-Prot protein existence level 1. May play a role in cell differentiation, proliferation and apoptosis. Binds cholesterol in cholesterol-containing plasma membrane microdomains and may play a role in the organization of the apical plasma membrane in epithelial cells. During early retinal development acts as a key regulator of disk morphogenesis (PubMed:19228982). Involved in regulation of MAPK and Akt signaling pathways. In neuroblastoma cells suppresses cell differentiation such as neurite outgrowth in a RET
   7151..7375    +  polyA_signal   bGH poly(A) signal: bovine growth hormone polyadenylation signal
   7379..7400    +  promoter       SV40 promoter (fragment): SV40 enhancer and early promoter
   7421..19      +  rep_origin     f1 ori (across the origin) (sequence partly withheld): f1 bacteriophage origin of replication; arrow indicates direction of (+) strand synthesis
