[The description below was written by a language model from this plasmid's Addgene catalogue record and pLannotate feature annotations shown in this document.]
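Description:
pcDNA-Prom1 D-1 is a mammalian expression plasmid built on the Invitrogen pcDNA3.1(+) backbone, carrying a deletion mutant of mouse Prom1 (prominin-1, also known as CD133). The insert corresponds to splice variant SV8 (lacking exon 19a, per the insert name), derived from an MGC cDNA clone, with amino acids 685-706 removed and a C-terminal Flag tag. It was assembled by Gibson cloning between the NheI site, which was destroyed, and the XbaI site, which was retained. In the 7,830 nt sequence, the Prom1 coding region sits downstream of the human CMV immediate early enhancer and promoter and upstream of the bovine growth hormone polyadenylation signal, giving strong constitutive expression in transfected mammalian cells. A T7 promoter just upstream of the insert permits in vitro transcription or serves as a sequencing primer site. The Flag tag is not annotated separately in the feature table, but a short gap between the end of the annotated Prom1 match and the poly(A) signal could accommodate it.

The plasmid is propagated in E. coli at high copy through a ColE1/pUC-type origin with ampicillin selection from the β-lactamase gene, and an f1 origin allows single-stranded DNA production. A neomycin phosphotransferase cassette driven by the SV40 early promoter and ended by the SV40 poly(A) signal allows G418 selection of stable mammalian lines. Small annotated fragments (ble, lacI, an HIV-1 LTR match, bom) look like backbone remnants or incidental sequence matches rather than functional parts. The associated publication concerns the epitope recognised by the 13A4 monoclonal antibody to mouse PROM1, so this construct most likely belongs to a deletion series used for epitope mapping, with the Flag tag allowing antibody-independent detection.
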