Addgene plasmid #184013: pcDNA-Prom1 D-1
Purpose: Mammalian Flag tagged expression clone for the mouse Prom1 splicing variant SV8 (GenBank accession BC028286). Deletion of amino acids 685-706.
Depositing lab: Peter Stoilov. Depositing organization: West Virginia State University. Publication: The mAB 13A4 monoclonal antibody to the mouse PROM1 protein recognizes a structural epitope. Matalkah F, Rhodes S, Ramamurthy V, Stoilov P. PLoS One. 2022 Oct 10;17(10):e0274958. doi: 10.1371/journal.pone.0274958. eCollection 2022. PubMed 36215230.
Backbone
  Vector backbone: pcDNA3.1(+)
  Backbone manufacturer: Invitrogen
  Vector type: Mammalian Expression
Growth in bacteria
  Bacterial resistance: Ampicillin, 100 μg/mL
  Growth temperature: 37°C
  Growth strain: DH5alpha
  Copy number: High Copy
Gene/Insert
  Gene/Insert name: Prom1 SV8(-Ex19a) D-1
  Species: M. musculus (mouse)
  Mutation: Deletion of amino acids 685-706.
  Entrez Gene: Prom1 (a.k.a. 4932416E19Rik, AC133, CD133, Prom, Prom-1, Proml1)
  Tag / fusion protein: Flag (C terminal on insert)
  Cloning method: Gibson Cloning
Resource information
  A portion of this plasmid was derived from a plasmid made by: Derived from MGC clone ID: 4502359
Terms and licenses: Academic/Nonprofit Terms; Industry Terms: Not Available to Industry
Depositor comments: 5' Cloning Site: NheI (destroyed during cloning), 3' Cloning Site: XbaI (not destroyed). Please visit https://doi.org/10.1101/2022.03.04.482347 for bioRxiv preprint.
How to cite: pcDNA-Prom1 D-1 was a gift from Peter Stoilov (Addgene plasmid # 184013 ; http://n2t.net/addgene:184013 ; RRID:Addgene_184013)
